>Addgene plasmid #116714 | pHAGE-AXL | addgene full sequence | sequence record 240999 | Addgene NGS Result
TGGAAGGGCTAATTCACTCCCAAAGAAGACAAGATATCCTTGATCTGTGGATCTACCACACACAAGGCTA
CTTCCCTGATTAGCAGAACTACACACCAGGGCCAGGGGTCAGATATCCACTGACCTTTGGATGGTGCTAC
AAGCTAGTACCAGTTGAGCCAGATAAGGTAGAAGAGGCCAATAAAGGAGAGAACACCAGCTTGTTACACC
CTGTGAGCCTGCATGGGATGGATGACCCGGAGAGAGAAGTGTTAGAGTGGAGGTTTGACAGCCGCCTAGC
ATTTCATCACGTGGCCCGAGAGCTGCATCCGGAGTACTTCAAGAACTGCTGATATCGAGCTTGCTACAAG
GGACTTTCCGCTGGGGACTTTCCAGGGAGGCGTGGCCTGGGCGGGACTGGGGAGTGGCGAGCCCTCAGAT
CCTGCATATAAGCAGCTGCTTTTTGCCTGTACTGGGTCTCTCTGGTTAGACCAGATCTGAGCCTGGGAGC
TCTCTGGCTAACTAGGGAACCCACTGCTTAAGCCTCAATAAAGCTTGCCTTGAGTGCTTCAAGTAGTGTG
TGCCCGTCTGTTGTGTGACTCTGGTAACTAGAGATCCCTCAGACCCTTTTAGTCAGTGTGGAAAATCTCT
AGCAGTGGCGCCCGAACAGGGACTTGAAAGCGAAAGGGAAACCAGAGGAGCTCTCTCGACGCAGGACTCG
GCTTGCTGAAGCGCGCACGGCAAGAGGCGAGGGGCGGCGACTGGTGAGTACGCCAAAAATTTTGACTAGC
GGAGGCTAGAAGGAGAGAGATGGGTGCGAGAGCGTCAGTATTAAGCGGGGGAGAATTAGATCGCGATGGG
AAAAAATTCGGTTAAGGCCAGGGGGAAAGAAAAAATATAAATTAAAACATATAGTATGGGCAAGCAGGGA
GCTAGAACGATTCGCAGTTAATCCTGGCCTGTTAGAAACATCAGAAGGCTGTAGACAAATACTGGGACAG
CTACAACCATCCCTTCAGACAGGATCAGAAGAACTTAGATCATTATATAATACAGTAGCAACCCTCTATT
GTGTGCATCAAAGGATAGAGATAAAAGACACCAAGGAAGCTTTAGACAAGATAGAGGAAGAGCAAAACAA
AAGTAAGACCACCGCACAGCAAGCGGCCGGCCGCTGATCTTCAGACCTGGAGGAGGAGATATGAGGGACA
ATTGGAGAAGTGAATTATATAAATATAAAGTAGTAAAAATTGAACCATTAGGAGTAGCACCCACCAAGGC
AAAGAGAAGAGTGGTGCAGAGAGAAAAAAGAGCAGTGGGAATAGGAGCTTTGTTCCTTGGGTTCTTGGGA
GCAGCAGGAAGCACTATGGGCGCAGCGTCAATGACGCTGACGGTACAGGCCAGACAATTATTGTCTGGTA
TAGTGCAGCAGCAGAACAATTTGCTGAGGGCTATTGAGGCGCAACAGCATCTGTTGCAACTCACAGTCTG
GGGCATCAAGCAGCTCCAGGCAAGAATCCTGGCTGTGGAAAGATACCTAAAGGATCAACAGCTCCTGGGG
ATTTGGGGTTGCTCTGGAAAACTCATTTGCACCACTGCTGTGCCTTGGAATGCTAGTTGGAGTAATAAAT
CTCTGGAACAGATTTGGAATCACACGACCTGGATGGAGTGGGACAGAGAAATTAACAATTACACAAGCTT
AATACACTCCTTAATTGAAGAATCGCAAAACCAGCAAGAAAAGAATGAACAAGAATTATTGGAATTAGAT
AAATGGGCAAGTTTGTGGAATTGGTTTAACATAACAAATTGGCTGTGGTATATAAAATTATTCATAATGA
TAGTAGGAGGCTTGGTAGGTTTAAGAATAGTTTTTGCTGTACTTTCTATAGTGAATAGAGTTAGGCAGGG
ATATTCACCATTATCGTTTCAGACCCACCTCCCAACCCCGAGGGGACCCGACAGGCCCGAAGGAATAGAA
GAAGAAGGTGGAGAGAGAGACAGAGACAGATCCATTCGATTAGTGAACGGATCTCGACGGTATCGCCGAA
TTCACAAATGGCAGTATTCATCCACAATTTTAAAAGAAAAGGGGGGATTGGGGGGTACAGTGCAGGGGAA
AGAATAGTAGACATAATAGCAACAGACATACAAACTAAAGAATTACAAAAACAAATTACAAAAATTCAAA
ATTTTCGGGTTTATTACAGGGACAGCAGAGATCCAGTTTGGACTAGTCGTGAGGCTCCGGTGCCCGTCAG
TGGGCAGAGCGCACATCGCCCACAGTCCCCGAGAAGTTGGGGGGAGGGGTCGGCAATTGAACCGGTGCCT
AGAGAAGGTGGCGCGGGGTAAACTGGGAAAGTGATGTCGTGTACTGGCTCCGCCTTTTTCCCGAGGGTGG
GGGAGAACCGTATATAAGTGCAGTAGTCGCCGTGAACGTTCTTTTTCGCAACGGGTTTGCCGCCAGAACA
CAGGTAAGTGCCGTGTGTGGTTCCCGCGGGCCTGGCCTCTTTACGGGTTATGGCCCTTGCGTGCCTTGAA
TTACTTCCACCTGGCTGCAGTACGTGATTCTTGATCCCGAGCTTCGGGTTGGAAGTGGGTGGGAGAGTTC
GAGGCCTTGCGCTTAAGGAGCCCCTTCGCCTCGTGCTTGAGTTGAGGCCTGGCCTGGGCGCTGGGGCCGC
CGCGTGCGAATCTGGTGGCACCTTCGCGCCTGTCTCGCTGCTTTCGATAAGTCTCTAGCCATTTAAAATT
TTTGATGACCTGCTGCGACGCTTTTTTTCTGGCAAGATAGTCTTGTAAATGCGGGCCAAGATCTGCACAC
TGGTATTTCGGTTTTTGGGGCCGCGGGCGGCGACGGGGCCCGTGCGTCCCAGCGCACATGTTCGGCGAGG
CGGGGCCTGCGAGCGCGGCCACCGAGAATCGGACGGGGGTAGTCTCAAGCTGGCCGGCCTGCTCTGGTGC
CTGGCCTCGCGCCGCCGTGTATCGCCCCGCCCTGGGCGGCAAGGCTGGCCCGGTCGGCACCAGTTGCGTG
AGCGGAAAGATGGCCGCTTCCCGGCCCTGCTGCAGGGAGCTCAAAATGGAGGACGCGGCGCTCGGGAGAG
CGGGCGGGTGAGTCACCCACACAAAGGAAAAGGGCCTTTCCGTCCTCAGCCGTCGCTTCATGTGACTCCA
CGGAGTACCGGGCGCCGTCCAGGCACCTCGATTAGTTCTCGAGCTTTTGGAGTACGTCGTCTTTAGGTTG
GGGGGAGGGGTTTTATGCGATGGAGTTTCCCCACACTGAGTGGGTGGAGACTGAAGTTAGGCCAGCTTGG
CACTTGATGTAATTCTCCTTGGAATTTGCCCTTTTTGAGTTTGGATCTTGGTTCATTCTCAAGCCTCAGA
CAGTGGTTCAAAGTTTTTTTCTTCCATTTCAGGTGTCGTGAAGCGGCCCTGCAGATATCAACAAGTTTGT
ACAAAAAAGCAGGCACCATGGCGTGGCGGTGCCCCAGGATGGGCAGGGTCCCGCTGGCCTGGTGCTTGGC
GCTGTGCGGCTGGGCGTGCATGGCCCCCAGGGGCACGCAGGCTGAAGAAAGTCCCTTCGTGGGCAACCCA
GGGAATATCACAGGTGCCCGGGGACTCACGGGCACCCTTCGGTGTCAGCTCCAGGTTCAGGGAGAGCCCC
CCGAGGTACATTGGCTTCGGGATGGACAGATCCTGGAGCTCGCGGACAGCACCCAGACCCAGGTGCCCCT
GGGTGAGGATGAACAGGATGACTGGATAGTGGTCAGCCAGCTCAGAATCACCTCCCTGCAGCTTTCCGAC
ACGGGACAGTACCAGTGTTTGGTGTTTCTGGGACATCAGACCTTCGTGTCCCAGCCTGGCTATGTTGGGC
TGGAGGGCTTGCCTTACTTCCTGGAGGAGCCCGAAGACAGGACTGTGGCCGCCAACACCCCCTTCAACCT
GAGCTGCCAAGCTCAGGGACCCCCAGAGCCCGTGGACCTACTCTGGCTCCAGGATGCTGTCCCCCTGGCC
ACGGCTCCAGGTCACGGCCCCCAGCGCAGCCTGCATGTTCCAGGGCTGAACAAGACATCCTCTTTCTCCT
GCGAAGCCCATAACGCCAAGGGGGTCACCACATCCCGCACAGCCACCATCACAGTGCTCCCCCAGCAGCC
CCGTAACCTCCACCTGGTCTCCCGCCAACCCACGGAGCTGGAGGTGGCTTGGACTCCAGGCCTGAGCGGC
ATCTACCCCCTGACCCACTGCACCCTGCAGGCTGTGCTGTCAGACGATGGGATGGGCATCCAGGCGGGAG
AACCAGACCCCCCAGAGGAGCCCCTCACCTCGCAAGCATCCGTGCCCCCCCATCAGCTTCGGCTAGGCAG
CCTCCATCCTCACACCCCTTATCACATCCGCGTGGCATGCACCAGCAGCCAGGGCCCCTCATCCTGGACC
CACTGGCTTCCTGTGGAGACGCCGGAGGGAGTGCCCCTGGGCCCCCCTGAGAACATTAGTGCTACGCGGA
ATGGGAGCCAGGCCTTCGTGCATTGGCAAGAGCCCCGGGCGCCCCTGCAGGGTACCCTGTTAGGGTACCG
GCTGGCGTATCAAGGCCAGGACACCCCAGAGGTGCTAATGGACATAGGGCTAAGGCAAGAGGTGACCCTG
GAGCTGCAGGGGGACGGGTCTGTGTCCAATCTGACAGTGTGTGTGGCAGCCTACACTGCTGCTGGGGATG
GACCCTGGAGCCTCCCAGTACCCCTGGAGGCCTGGCGCCCAGGGCAAGCACAGCCAGTCCACCAGCTGGT
GAAGGAACCTTCAACTCCTGCCTTCTCGTGGCCCTGGTGGTATGTACTGCTAGGAGCAGTCGTGGCCGCT
GCCTGTGTCCTCATCTTGGCTCTCTTCCTTGTCCACCGGCGAAAGAAGGAGACCCGTTATGGAGAAGTGT
TTGAACCAACAGTGGAAAGAGGTGAACTGGTAGTCAGGTACCGCGTGCGCAAGTCCTACAGTCGTCGGAC
CACTGAAGCTACCTTGAACAGCTTGGGCATCAGTGAAGAGCTGAAGGAGAAGCTGCGGGATGTGATGGTG
GACCGGCACAAGGTGGCCCTGGGGAAGACTCTGGGAGAGGGAGAGTTTGGAGCTGTGATGGAAGGCCAGC
TCAACCAGGACGACTCCATCCTCAAGGTGGCTGTGAAGACGATGAAGATTGCCATCTGCACGAGGTCAGA
GCTGGAGGATTTCCTGAGTGAAGCGGTCTGCATGAAGGAATTTGACCATCCCAACGTCATGAGGCTCATC
GGTGTCTGTTTCCAGGGTTCTGAACGAGAGAGCTTCCCAGCACCTGTGGTCATCTTACCTTTCATGAAAC
ATGGAGACCTACACAGCTTCCTCCTCTATTCCCGGCTCGGGGACCAGCCAGTGTACCTGCCCACTCAGAT
GCTAGTGAAGTTCATGGCAGACATCGCCAGTGGCATGGAGTATCTGAGTACCAAGAGATTCATACACCGG
GACCTGGCGGCCAGGAACTGCATGCTGAATGAGAACATGTCCGTGTGTGTGGCGGACTTCGGGCTCTCCA
AGAAGATCTACAATGGGGACTACTACCGCCAGGGACGTATCGCCAAGATGCCAGTCAAGTGGATTGCCAT
TGAGAGTCTAGCTGACCGTGTCTACACCAGCAAGAGCGATGTGTGGTCCTTCGGGGTGACAATGTGGGAG
ATTGCCACAAGAGGCCAAACCCCATATCCGGGCGTGGAGAACAGCGAGATTTATGACTATCTGCGCCGGG
GAAATCGCCTGAAGCAGCCTGCGGACTGTCTGGATGGACTGTATGCCTTGATGTCGCGGTGCTGGGAGCT
AAATCCCCAGGACCGGCCAAGTTTTACAGAGCTGCGGGAAGATTTGGAGAACACACTGAAGGCCTTGCCT
CCTGCCCAGGAGCCTGACGAAATCCTCTATGTCAACATGGATGAGGGTGGAGGTTATCCTGAACCCCCTG
GAGCTGCAGGAGGAGCTGACCCCCCAACCCAGCCAGACCCTAAGGATTCCTGTAGCTGCCTCACTGCGGC
TGAGGTCCATCCTGCTGGACGCTATGTCCTCTGCCCTTCCACAACCCCTAGCCCCGCTCAGCCTGCTGAT
AGGGGCTCCCCAGCAGCCCCAGGGCAGGAGGATGGTGCCTAGAACCCAGCTTTCTTGTACAAAGTGGTTG
ATATCCAGCACAGTGGCGGCCGCTCGAGTCTAGAGGGCCCGCGGTTCGAAGGTAAGCCTATCCCTAACCC
TCTCCTCGGTCTCGATTCTACGCGTACCGGTTAGTAATGAGATCCCTCCCCCCCCCCTAACGTTACTGGC
CGAAGCCGCTTGGAATAAGGCCGGTGTGCGTTTGTCTATATGTTATTTTCCACCATATTGCCGTCTTTTG
GCAATGTGAGGGCCCGGAAACCTGGCCCTGTCTTCTTGACGAGCATTCCTAGGGGTCTTTCCCCTCTCGC
CAAAGGAATGCAAGGTCTGTTGAATGTCGTGAAGGAAGCAGTTCCTCTGGAAGCTTCTTGAAGACAAACA
ACGTCTGTAGCGACCCTTTGCAGGCAGCGGAACCCCCCACCTGGCGACAGGTGCCTCTGCGGCCAAAAGC
CACGTGTATAAGATACACCTGCAAAGGCGGCACAACCCCAGTGCCACGTTGTGAGTTGGATAGTTGTGGA
AAGAGTCAAATGGCTCTCCTCAAGCGTATTCAACAAGGGGCTGAAGGATGCCCAGAAGGTACCCCATTGT
ATGGGATCTGATCTGGGGCCTCGGTGCACATGCTTTACATGTGTTTAGTCGAGGTTAAAAAAACGTCTAG
GCCCCCCGAACCACGGGGACGTGGTTTTCCTTTGAAAAACACGATGATAATATGGCCACACATATGGTGA
GCAAGGGCGAGGAGCTGTTCACCGGGGTGGTGCCCATCCTGGTCGAGCTGGACGGCGACGTAAACGGCCA
CAAGTTCAGCGTGTCCGGCGAGGGCGAGGGCGATGCCACCTACGGCAAGCTGACCCTGAAGTTCATCTGC
ACCACCGGCAAGCTGCCCGTGCCCTGGCCCACCCTCGTGACCACCCTGACCTACGGCGTGCAGTGCTTCA
GCCGCTACCCCGACCACATGAAGCAGCACGACTTCTTCAAGTCCGCCATGCCCGAAGGCTACGTCCAGGA
GCGCACCATCTTCTTCAAGGACGACGGCAACTACAAGACCCGCGCCGAGGTGAAGTTCGAGGGCGACACC
CTGGTGAACCGCATCGAGCTGAAGGGCATCGACTTCAAGGAGGACGGCAACATCCTGGGGCACAAGCTGG
AGTACAACTACAACAGCCACAACGTCTATATCATGGCCGACAAGCAGAAGAACGGCATCAAGGTGAACTT
CAAGATCCGCCACAACATCGAGGACGGCAGCGTGCAGCTCGCCGACCACTACCAGCAGAACACCCCCATC
GGCGACGGCCCCGTGCTGCTGCCCGACAACCACTACCTGAGCACCCAGTCCGCCCTGAGCAAAGACCCCA
ACGAGAAGCGCGATCACATGGTCCTGCTGGAGTTCGTGACCGCCGCCGGGATCACTCTCGGCATGGACGA
GCTGTACAAGTAAATCGATAGATCCTAATCAACCTCTGGATTACAAAATTTGTGAAAGATTGACTGGTAT
TCTTAACTATGTTGCTCCTTTTACGCTATGTGGATACGCTGCTTTAATGCCTTTGTATCATGCTATTGCT
TCCCGTATGGCTTTCATTTTCTCCTCCTTGTATAAATCCTGGTTGCTGTCTCTTTATGAGGAGTTGTGGC
CCGTTGTCAGGCAACGTGGCGTGGTGTGCACTGTGTTTGCTGACGCAACCCCCACTGGTTGGGGCATTGC
CACCACCTGTCAGCTCCTTTCCGGGACTTTCGCTTTCCCCCTCCCTATTGCCACGGCGGAACTCATCGCC
GCCTGCCTTGCCCGCTGCTGGACAGGGGCTCGGCTGTTGGGCACTGACAATTCCGTGGTGTTGTCGGGGA
AATCATCGTCCTTTCCTTGGCTGCTCGCCTGTGTTGCCACCTGGATTCTGCGCGGGACGTCCTTCTGCTA
CGTCCCTTCGGCCCTCAATCCAGCGGACCTTCCTTCCCGCGGCCTGCTGCCGGCTCTGCGGCCTCTTCCG
CGTCTTCGCCTTCGCCCTCAGACGAGTCGGATCTCCCTTTGGGCCGCCTCCCCGCCTGAGATCCTTTAAG
ACCAATGACTTACAAGGCAGCTGTAGATCTTAGCCACTTTTTAAAAGAAAAGGGGGGACTGGAAGGGCTA
ATTCACTCCCAACGAAGACAAGATCTGCTTTTTGCTTGTACTGGGTCTCTCTGGTTAGACCAGATCTGAG
CCTGGGAGCTCTCTGGCTAACTAGGGAACCCACTGCTTAAGCCTCAATAAAGCTTGCCTTGAGTGCTTCA
AGTAGTGTGTGCCCGTCTGTTGTGTGACTCTGGTAACTAGAGATCCCTCAGACCCTTTTAGTCAGTGTGG
AAAATCTCTAGCAGTAGTAGTTCATGTCATCTTATTATTCAGTATTTATAACTTGCAAAGAAATGAATAT
CAGAGAGTGAGAGGCCCGGGTTAATTAAGGAAAGGGCTAGATCATTCTTGAAGACGAAAGGGCCTCGTGA
TACGCCTATTTTTATAGGTTAATGTCATGATAATAATGGTTTCTTAGACGTCAGGTGGCACTTTTCGGGG
AAATGTGCGCGGAACCCCTATTTGTTTATTTTTCTAAATACATTCAAATATGTATCCGCTCATGAGACAA
TAACCCTGATAAATGCTTCAATAATATTGAAAAAGGAAGAGTATGAGTATTCAACATTTCCGTGTCGCCC
TTATTCCCTTTTTTGCGGCATTTTGCCTTCCTGTTTTTGCTCACCCAGAAACGCTGGTGAAAGTAAAAGA
TGCTGAAGATCAGTTGGGTGCACGAGTGGGTTACATCGAACTGGATCTCAACAGCGGTAAGATCCTTGAG
AGTTTTCGCCCCGAAGAACGTTTTCCAATGATGAGCACTTTTAAAGTTCTGCTATGTGGCGCGGTATTAT
CCCGTGTTGACGCCGGGCAAGAGCAACTCGGTCGCCGCATACACTATTCTCAGAATGACTTGGTTGAGTA
CTCACCAGTCACAGAAAAGCATCTTACGGATGGCATGACAGTAAGAGAATTATGCAGTGCTGCCATAACC
ATGAGTGATAACACTGCGGCCAACTTACTTCTGACAACGATCGGAGGACCGAAGGAGCTAACCGCTTTTT
TGCACAACATGGGGGATCATGTAACTCGCCTTGATCGTTGGGAACCGGAGCTGAATGAAGCCATACCAAA
CGACGAGCGTGACACCACGATGCCTGTAGCAATGGCAACAACGTTGCGCAAACTATTAACTGGCGAACTA
CTTACTCTAGCTTCCCGGCAACAATTAATAGACTGGATGGAGGCGGATAAAGTTGCAGGACCACTTCTGC
GCTCGGCCCTTCCGGCTGGCTGGTTTATTGCTGATAAATCTGGAGCCGGTGAGCGTGGGTCTCGCGGTAT
CATTGCAGCACTGGGGCCAGATGGTAAGCCCTCCCGTATCGTAGTTATCTACACGACGGGGAGTCAGGCA
ACTATGGATGAACGAAATAGACAGATCGCTGAGATAGGTGCCTCACTGATTAAGCATTGGTAACTGTCAG
ACCAAGTTTACTCATATATACTTTAGATTGATTTAAAACTTCATTTTTAATTTAAAAGGATCTAGGTGAA
GATCCTTTTTGATAATCTCATGACCAAAATCCCTTAACGTGAGTTTTCGTTCCACTGAGCGTCAGACCCC
GTAGAAAAGATCAAAGGATCTTCTTGAGATCCTTTTTTTCTGCGCGTAATCTGCTGCTTGCAAACAAAAA
AACCACCGCTACCAGCGGTGGTTTGTTTGCCGGATCAAGAGCTACCAACTCTTTTTCCGAAGGTAACTGG
CTTCAGCAGAGCGCAGATACCAAATACTGTTCTTCTAGTGTAGCCGTAGTTAGGCCACCACTTCAAGAAC
TCTGTAGCACCGCCTACATACCTCGCTCTGCTAATCCTGTTACCAGTGGCTGCTGCCAGTGGCGATAAGT
CGTGTCTTACCGGGTTGGACTCAAGACGATAGTTACCGGATAAGGCGCAGCGGTCGGGCTGAACGGGGGG
TTCGTGCACACAGCCCAGCTTGGAGCGAACGACCTACACCGAACTGAGATACCTACAGCGTGAGCTATGA
GAAAGCGCCACGCTTCCCGAAGGGAGAAAGGCGGACAGGTATCCGGTAAGCGGCAGGGTCGGAACAGGAG
AGCGCACGAGGGAGCTTCCAGGGGGAAACGCCTGGTATCTTTATAGTCCTGTCGGGTTTCGCCACCTCTG
ACTTGAGCGTCGATTTTTGTGATGCTCGTCAGGGGGGCGGAGCCTATGGAAAAACGCCAGCAACGCGGCC
TTTTTACGGTTCCTGGCCTTTTGCTGGCCTTTTGCTCACATGTTCTTTCCTGCGTTATCCCCTGATTCTG
TGGATAACCGTATTACCGCCTTTGAGTGAGCTGATACCGCTCGCCGCAGCCGAACGACCGAGCGCAGCGA
GTCAGTGAGCGAGGAAGCGGAAGAGCGCCCAATACGCAAACCGCCTCTCCCCGCGCGTTGGCCGATTCAT
TAATGCAGCAAGCTCATGGCTGACTAATTTTTTTTATTTATGCAGAGGCCGAGGCCGCCTCGGCCTCTGA
GCTATTCCAGAAGTAGTGAGGAGGCTTTTTTGGAGGCCTAGGCTTTTGCAAAAAGCTCCCCGTGGCACGA
CAGGTTTCCCGACTGGAAAGCGGGCAGTGAGCGCAACGCAATTAATGTGAGTTAGCTCACTCATTAGGCA
CCCCAGGCTTTACACTTTATGCTTCCGGCTCGTATGTTGTGTGGAATTGTGAGCGGATAACAATTTCACA
CAGGAAACAGCTATGACATGATTACGAATTTCACAAATAAAGCATTTTTTTCACTGCATTCTAGTTGTGG
TTTGTCCAAACTCATCAATGTATCTTATCATGTCTGGATCAACTGGATAACTCAAGCTAACCAAAATCAT
CCCAAACTTCCCACCCCATACCCTATTACCACTGCCAATTACCTGTGGTTTCATTTACTCTAAACCTGTG
ATTCCTCTGAATTATTTTCATTTTAAAGAAATTGTATTTGTTAAATATGTACTACAAACTTAGTAGT
Features (pLannotate 1.2.2; 27 found; start..end, strand, type, name):
    377..634     +  LTR            5' LTR (truncated): truncated 5' long terminal repeat (LTR) from HIV-1
    681..806     +  misc_feature   HIV-1 Ψ: packaging signal of human immunodeficiency virus type 1
    790..1128    +  CDS            HIV-1 gag (fragment): gag protein from human immunodeficiency virus 1; gag
   1303..1536    +  misc_feature   RRE: The Rev response element (RRE) of HIV-1 allows for Rev-dependent mRNA export from the nucleus to the cytoplasm.
   1913..2013    +  CDS            Rev (fragment): human immunodeficiency virus 1 (HIV-1) Rev protein; rev; enhances nuclear export of unspliced and incompletely spliced viral mRNAs
   2058..2175    +  misc_feature   cPPT/CTS: central polypurine tract and central termination sequence of HIV-1
   2223..3401    +  promoter       EF-1α promoter: strong constitutive promoter for human elongation factor EF-1α
   3422..3442    +  protein_bind   attB1: mutant version of attB; core recombination site for the Gateway® BP reaction BP Clonase™
   3448..6129    +  CDS            AXL: UFO_HUMAN - Also known as UFO. Experimental evidence at protein level: Swiss-Prot protein existence level 1. (Microbial infection) Acts as a receptor for Ebolavirus, possibly through GAS6 binding to phosphatidyl-serine at the surface of virion envelope. From Homo sapiens (Human).
   6134..6158    -  protein_bind   attB2: mutant version of attB; recombination site for the Gateway® BP reaction BP Clonase™
   6211..6252    +  CDS            V5 tag: epitope tag from simian virus 5
   6378..6840    +  misc_feature   IRES: internal ribosome entry site (IRES) of the encephalomyocarditis virus (EMCV)
   6854..7573    +  CDS            EGFP: the original enhanced GFP (Yang et al., 1996) mammalian codon-optimized
   7587..8175    +  misc_feature   WPRE: woodchuck hepatitis virus posttranscriptional regulatory element
   8183..8248    +  CDS            nef (fragment): NEF_HV1Z2 - Experimental evidence at protein level: Swiss-Prot protein existence level 1. Extracellular Nef protein targets CD4(+) T-lymphocytes for apoptosis by interacting with CXCR4 surface receptors. From Human immunodeficiency virus type 1 group M subtype D (isolate Z2/CDC-Z34) (HIV-1).
   8250..8483    +  LTR            3' LTR (ΔU3): self-inactivating 3' long terminal repeat (LTR) from HIV-1
   8688..8792    +  promoter       AmpR promoter: bla
   8793..9653    +  CDS            AmpR: β-lactamase; bla; confers resistance to ampicillin, carbenicillin, and related antibiotics
   9824..10412   +  rep_origin     ori: high-copy-number ColE1/pMB1/pBR322/pUC origin of replication
  10595..10649   +  CDS            lacI (fragment): lac repressor; lacI; The lac repressor binds to the lac operator to inhibit transcription in E. coli. This inhibition can be relieved by adding lactose or isopropyl-β-D-thiogalactopyranoside (IPTG).
  10655..10748   +  rep_origin     SV40 ori (fragment): SV40 origin of replication
  10773..10810   +  CDS            lacI (fragment): lac repressor; lacI; The lac repressor binds to the lac operator to inhibit transcription in E. coli. This inhibition can be relieved by adding lactose or isopropyl-β-D-thiogalactopyranoside (IPTG).
  10823..10844   +  protein_bind   CAP binding site: CAP binding activates transcription in the presence of cAMP. E. coli catabolite activator protein
  10859..10889   +  promoter       lac promoter: promoter for the E. coli lac operon
  10893..10915   +  protein_bind   lac operator (fragment): The lac repressor binds to the lac operator to inhibit transcription in E. coli. This inhibition can be relieved by adding lactose or isopropyl-β-D-thiogalactopyranoside (IPTG). lac repressor encoded by lacI
  10947..11030   +  polyA_signal   SV40 poly(A) signal (fragment): SV40 polyadenylation signal
  11197..329     +  CDS            nef (fragment) (across the origin): NEF_HV1BR - Experimental evidence at protein level: Swiss-Prot protein existence level 1. Extracellular Nef protein targets CD4(+) T-lymphocytes for apoptosis by interacting with CXCR4 surface receptors (PubMed:14990729). From Human immunodeficiency virus type 1 group M subtype B (isolate BRU/LAI) (HIV-1).
