[The description below was written by a language model from this plasmid's Addgene catalogue record and pLannotate feature annotations shown in this document.]
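Description:
pHAGE-AXL is an HIV-1-derived lentiviral expression vector built on the pHAGE backbone and carrying the wild-type human AXL open reading frame, which encodes a receptor tyrosine kinase also known as UFO, ARK or Tyro7. The 11.2 kb plasmid is propagated in E. coli through a high-copy ColE1/pUC-type origin and selected with ampicillin via the β-lactamase gene. The record lists a recombination-deficient strain as the host, as is usual for LTR-containing plasmids. Short lac, SV40 and nef fragments annotated outside the viral cassette appear to be backbone remnants with no evident functional role.

The transfer cassette lies between a truncated 5' LTR and a self-inactivating ΔU3 3' LTR. It contains the Ψ packaging signal with a partial gag sequence, the Rev response element for Rev-dependent nuclear export of the genomic RNA, and the cPPT/CTS, which aids nuclear import of the viral genome in target cells. Inside this framework, the constitutive human EF-1α promoter drives AXL, which is flanked by attB1 and attB2 sites left by Gateway recombination. A V5 epitope tag is annotated downstream of attB2, but the record does not state whether the AXL reading frame continues into it. An EMCV IRES then allows translation of EGFP from the same transcript, so transduced cells can be identified or sorted by fluorescence. A WPRE upstream of the 3' LTR enhances transcript stability and expression.

The construct is intended for stable lentiviral expression of AXL in mammalian cells. It was deposited with a study that systematically annotated the function of somatic mutations in cancer, where a wild-type clone like this would plausibly serve as the reference for mutant alleles.
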