Addgene plasmid #116714: pHAGE-AXL
Purpose: Lentiviral expression of AXL
Depositing lab: Gordon Mills & Kenneth Scott. Depositing organization: Baylor College of Medicine. Publication: Systematic Functional Annotation of Somatic Mutations in Cancer. Ng PK, Li J, Jeong KJ, Shao S, Chen H, Tsang YH, Sengupta S, Wang Z, Bhavana VH, Tran R, Soewito S, Minussi DC, Moreno D, Kong K, Dogruluk T, Lu H, Gao J, Tokheim C, Zhou DC, Johnson AM, Zeng J, Ip CKM, Ju Z, Wester M, Yu S, Li Y, Vellano CP, Schultz N, Karchin R, Ding L, Lu Y, Cheung LWT, Chen K, Shaw KR, Meric-Bernstam F, Scott KL, Yi S, Sahni N, Liang H, Mills GB. Cancer Cell. 2018 Mar 12;33(3):450-462.e10. doi: 10.1016/j.ccell.2018.01.021. PubMed 29533785.
Backbone
  Vector backbone: pHAGE
  Vector type: Lentiviral
Growth in bacteria
  Bacterial resistance: Ampicillin, 100 μg/mL
  Growth temperature: 37°C
  Growth strain: Stbl3
  Copy number: High Copy
Gene/Insert
  Gene/Insert name: AXL
  Species: H. sapiens (human)
  Mutation: WT
  Entrez Gene: AXL (a.k.a. ARK, AXL3, JTK11, Tyro7, UFO)
  Cloning method: Gateway Cloning
Terms and licenses: Academic/Nonprofit Terms; Industry Terms: Not Available to Industry
How to cite: pHAGE-AXL was a gift from Gordon Mills & Kenneth Scott (Addgene plasmid # 116714 ; http://n2t.net/addgene:116714 ; RRID:Addgene_116714)
