>Addgene plasmid #116714 | pHAGE-AXL | depositor partial sequence | sequence record 219589 | insert
ATGGCGTGGCGGTGCCCCAGGATGGGCAGGGTCCCGCTGGCCTGGTGCTTGGCGCTGTGCGGCTGGGCGT
GCATGGCCCCCAGGGGCACGCAGGCTGAAGAAAGTCCCTTCGTGGGCAACCCAGGGAATATCACAGGTGC
CCGGGGACTCACGGGCACCCTTCGGTGTCAGCTCCAGGTTCAGGGAGAGCCCCCCGAGGTACATTGGCTT
CGGGATGGACAGATCCTGGAGCTCGCGGACAGCACCCAGACCCAGGTGCCCCTGGGTGAGGATGAACAGG
ATGACTGGATAGTGGTCAGCCAGCTCAGAATCACCTCCCTGCAGCTTTCCGACACGGGACAGTACCAGTG
TTTGGTGTTTCTGGGACATCAGACCTTCGTGTCCCAGCCTGGCTATGTTGGGCTGGAGGGCTTGCCTTAC
TTCCTGGAGGAGCCCGAAGACAGGACTGTGGCCGCCAACACCCCCTTCAACCTGAGCTGCCAAGCTCAGG
GACCCCCAGAGCCCGTGGACCTACTCTGGCTCCAGGATGCTGTCCCCCTGGCCACGGCTCCAGGTCACGG
CCCCCAGCGCAGCCTGCATGTTCCAGGGCTGAACAAGACATCCTCTTTCTCCTGCGAAGCCCATAACGCC
AAGGGGGTCACCACATCCCGCACAGCCACCATCACAGTGCTCCCCCAGCAGCCCCGTAACCTCCACCTGG
TCTCCCGCCAACCCACGGAGCTGGAGGTGGCTTGGACTCCAGGCCTGAGCGGCATCTACCCCCTGACCCA
CTGCACCCTGCAGGCTGTGCTGTCAGACGATGGGATGGGCATCCAGGCGGGAGAACCAGACCCCCCAGAG
GAGCCCCTCACCTCGCAAGCATCCGTGCCCCCCCATCAGCTTCGGCTAGGCAGCCTCCATCCTCACACCC
CTTATCACATCCGCGTGGCATGCACCAGCAGCCAGGGCCCCTCATCCTGGACCCACTGGCTTCCTGTGGA
GACGCCGGAGGGAGTGCCCCTGGGCCCCCCTGAGAACATTAGTGCTACGCGGAATGGGAGCCAGGCCTTC
GTGCATTGGCAAGAGCCCCGGGCGCCCCTGCAGGGTACCCTGTTAGGGTACCGGCTGGCGTATCAAGGCC
AGGACACCCCAGAGGTGCTAATGGACATAGGGCTAAGGCAAGAGGTGACCCTGGAGCTGCAGGGGGACGG
GTCTGTGTCCAATCTGACAGTGTGTGTGGCAGCCTACACTGCTGCTGGGGATGGACCCTGGAGCCTCCCA
GTACCCCTGGAGGCCTGGCGCCCAGGGCAAGCACAGCCAGTCCACCAGCTGGTGAAGGAACCTTCAACTC
CTGCCTTCTCGTGGCCCTGGTGGTATGTACTGCTAGGAGCAGTCGTGGCCGCTGCCTGTGTCCTCATCTT
GGCTCTCTTCCTTGTCCACCGGCGAAAGAAGGAGACCCGTTATGGAGAAGTGTTTGAACCAACAGTGGAA
AGAGGTGAACTGGTAGTCAGGTACCGCGTGCGCAAGTCCTACAGTCGTCGGACCACTGAAGCTACCTTGA
ACAGCTTGGGCATCAGTGAAGAGCTGAAGGAGAAGCTGCGGGATGTGATGGTGGACCGGCACAAGGTGGC
CCTGGGGAAGACTCTGGGAGAGGGAGAGTTTGGAGCTGTGATGGAAGGCCAGCTCAACCAGGACGACTCC
ATCCTCAAGGTGGCTGTGAAGACGATGAAGATTGCCATCTGCACGAGGTCAGAGCTGGAGGATTTCCTGA
GTGAAGCGGTCTGCATGAAGGAATTTGACCATCCCAACGTCATGAGGCTCATCGGTGTCTGTTTCCAGGG
TTCTGAACGAGAGAGCTTCCCAGCACCTGTGGTCATCTTACCTTTCATGAAACATGGAGACCTACACAGC
TTCCTCCTCTATTCCCGGCTCGGGGACCAGCCAGTGTACCTGCCCACTCAGATGCTAGTGAAGTTCATGG
CAGACATCGCCAGTGGCATGGAGTATCTGAGTACCAAGAGATTCATACACCGGGACCTGGCGGCCAGGAA
CTGCATGCTGAATGAGAACATGTCCGTGTGTGTGGCGGACTTCGGGCTCTCCAAGAAGATCTACAATGGG
GACTACTACCGCCAGGGACGTATCGCCAAGATGCCAGTCAAGTGGATTGCCATTGAGAGTCTAGCTGACC
GTGTCTACACCAGCAAGAGCGATGTGTGGTCCTTCGGGGTGACAATGTGGGAGATTGCCACAAGAGGCCA
AACCCCATATCCGGGCGTGGAGAACAGCGAGATTTATGACTATCTGCGCCGGGGAAATCGCCTGAAGCAG
CCTGCGGACTGTCTGGATGGACTGTATGCCTTGATGTCGCGGTGCTGGGAGCTAAATCCCCAGGACCGGC
CAAGTTTTACAGAGCTGCGGGAAGATTTGGAGAACACACTGAAGGCCTTGCCTCCTGCCCAGGAGCCTGA
CGAAATCCTCTATGTCAACATGGATGAGGGTGGAGGTTATCCTGAACCCCCTGGAGCTGCAGGAGGAGCT
GACCCCCCAACCCAGCCAGACCCTAAGGATTCCTGTAGCTGCCTCACTGCGGCTGAGGTCCATCCTGCTG
GACGCTATGTCCTCTGCCCTTCCACAACCCCTAGCCCCGCTCAGCCTGCTGATAGGGGCTCCCCAGCAGC
CCCAGGGCAGGAGGATGGTGCCTGA
